Addgene plasmid #65435: pEGFPC3-hGli3
Purpose: Expresses human Gli3 protein in mammalian cells
Depositing lab: Aimin Liu. Depositing organization: Pennsylvania State University. Publication: Coordinated translocation of mammalian Gli proteins and suppressor of fused to the primary cilium. Zeng H, Jia J, Liu A. PLoS One. 2010 Dec 29;5(12):e15900. doi: 10.1371/journal.pone.0015900. PubMed 21209912.
Backbone
  Vector backbone: pEGFPC3
  Backbone size w/o insert (bp): 4700
  Vector type: Mammalian Expression
  Selectable markers: Neomycin (select with G418)
Growth in bacteria
  Bacterial resistance: Kanamycin, 50 μg/mL
  Growth temperature: 37°C
  Growth strain: DH5alpha
  Copy number: High Copy
Gene/Insert
  Gene/Insert name: Gli3
  Species: H. sapiens (human)
  Entrez Gene: GLI3 (a.k.a. ACLS, GCPS, GLI3-190, GLI3FL, PAP-A, PAPA, PAPA1, PAPB, PHS, PPDIV)
  Tag / fusion protein: EGFP (N terminal on backbone)
  Cloning method: Restriction Enzyme; 5′ cloning site HindIII (not destroyed); 3′ cloning site EcoRI (not destroyed)
  Sequencing primers: 5′ ATG GTC CTG CTG GAG TTC GT; 3′ GGGAGGTGTGGGAGGTTTT
Terms and licenses: Academic/Nonprofit Terms; Industry Terms: Not Available to Industry
How to cite: pEGFPC3-hGli3 was a gift from Aimin Liu (Addgene plasmid # 65435 ; http://n2t.net/addgene:65435 ; RRID:Addgene_65435)
