[The description below was written by a language model from this plasmid's Addgene catalogue record.]
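Description:
pEGFPC3-hGli3 is a mammalian expression plasmid built on the pEGFPC3 backbone (about 4.7 kb without insert) that produces human GLI3 as a fusion with EGFP at its N terminus. The human Gli3 coding sequence was inserted by restriction cloning between the HindIII and EcoRI sites of the backbone's multiple cloning site, and both sites remain intact, so the insert can in principle be excised or exchanged. Because the EGFP tag is supplied by the backbone upstream of the cloning site, Gli3 is expected to be in frame with and downstream of the fluorescent protein. The record does not explicitly name the promoter or polyadenylation signal; vectors of the pEGFP-C series conventionally drive the fusion from the CMV immediate-early promoter, but this is not stated in the catalogue fields, and no feature table is available to confirm it.

In bacteria the plasmid is maintained at high copy number under kanamycin selection, while in mammalian cells the neomycin resistance marker allows selection of stable transfectants with G418. In this vector family a single resistance cassette typically serves both purposes.

GLI3 is a zinc-finger transcription factor that acts as an effector of Hedgehog signalling. The stated purpose is expression of human Gli3 protein in mammalian cells, and the EGFP tag permits direct visualisation of the protein by fluorescence microscopy. The associated study concerns the translocation of Gli proteins and Suppressor of fused to the primary cilium, which fits the use of this construct for tracking the subcellular localisation of Gli3 in transfected cells.
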