>Addgene plasmid #65435 | pEGFPC3-hGli3 | addgene partial sequence | sequence record 114679 | EGFP-C 5'-CATGGTCCTGCTGGAGTTCGTG-3'
TCAGATCTCGAGCTCAAGCTTGAGGCCCAGTCCCACAGCTCCACGACCACTGAAAAGAAAAAAGTTGAGA
ATTCCATAGTGAAGTGCTCCACTCGAACAGATGTGAGCGAGAAAGCCGTTGCCTCCAGCACCACTTCTAA
TGAGGATGAAAGTCCTGGACAGACTTATCACAGAGAGAGAAGAAACGCAATCACTATGCAGCCACAGAAT
GTCCAGGGGCTCAGCAAAGTCAGTGAGGAACCTTCAACATCGAGTGACGAGAGGGCCTCATTGATCAAGA
AAGAGATCCATGGGTCCCTGCCACACGTGGCGGAGCCCTCTGTGCCGTACCGCGGGACGGTGTTTGCCAT
GGACCCCAGGAATGGTTACATGGAGCCCCACTACCACCCTCCTCATCTTTTCCCTGCCTTCCATCCTCCT
GTACCAATTGATGCCAGACATCATGAGGGCCGTTACCATTACGATCCATCTCCGATTCCTCCATTGCATA
TGACTTCCGCCTTATCTAGTAGCCCTACGTATCCGGACCTGCCCTTCATTAGGATCTCCCCACACCGGAA
CCCCACTGCTGCTTCCGAGTCTCCCTTCAGCCCTCCACATCCCTACATTAATCCCTACATGGACTATATC
CGCTCCTTGCACAGCAGCCCATCGCTCTCCATGATCTCAGCAACCCGTGGGCTGAGCCCTACAGATGCGC
CCCATGCAGGAGTCAGCCCAGCAGAATACTATCATCAGATGGCCCTGCTAACTGGCCAGCGCAGCCCCTA
TGCAGACATTATTCCCTCAGCTGCCACCGCCGGCACGGGGGCCATCCACAT
